Addgene plasmid #53654: ELAC1A-c005
Purpose: bacterial expression plasmid
Depositing lab: Nicola Burgess-Brown. Depositing organization: University of Oxford.
Backbone
  Vector backbone: pNIC-CTHF
  Backbone manufacturer: SGC
  Vector type: Bacterial Expression
Growth in bacteria
  Bacterial resistance: Kanamycin, 50 μg/mL
  Growth temperature: 37°C
  Growth strain: Mach1
  Growth instructions: BL21(DE3)-R3-pRARE2 is recommended for expression
  Copy number: High Copy
Gene/Insert
  Gene/Insert name: ELAC1A (alt name: gi|8922122)
  Mutation: Bacterial expression for structure determination; may not be full ORF, see comments
  Tag / fusion protein: His6-TEV (C terminal on insert)
  Cloning method: Ligation Independent Cloning
  Sequencing primers: 5′ T7; 3′ T7-term
Terms and licenses: Academic/Nonprofit Terms; Industry Terms: Not Available to Industry
Depositor comments: C-terminal His+flag, TEV-cleavable, for LIC cloning. EXP-06-AA9343 http://www.thesgc.org/structures/3ZWF/
How to cite: ELAC1A-c005 was a gift from Nicola Burgess-Brown (Addgene plasmid # 53654 ; http://n2t.net/addgene:53654 ; RRID:Addgene_53654)
