[The description below was written by a language model from this plasmid's Addgene catalogue record.]
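Description:
ELAC1A-c005 is a bacterial expression plasmid built on the pNIC-CTHF backbone from the Structural Genomics Consortium, a high-copy vector designed for ligation-independent cloning (LIC). It is selected with kanamycin. The record does not name the origin of replication or list the promoter explicitly. The use of T7 and T7-terminator sequencing primers, together with the recommendation of a BL21(DE3)-derived expression host, points to a T7 promoter/terminator cassette driven by T7 RNA polymerase supplied by the DE3 lysogen. A separate cloning strain is listed for routine propagation, and the recommended expression strain carries a rare-codon tRNA plasmid, which generally helps when expressing non-bacterial coding sequences in E. coli.

The insert is ELAC1A, a construct of the ELAC1 gene; the species of origin is not stated in the record. The entry notes that the construct was designed for structure determination and may not encode the full open reading frame, so it is best regarded as a crystallography-oriented fragment whose exact boundaries are not given here. The protein is fused at its C terminus to a tag provided by the vector. The catalogue field lists this as His6-TEV, and the depositor comments describe it as a His plus FLAG tag that is TEV-cleavable. This arrangement allows immobilised-metal affinity purification, with FLAG available for detection or capture, and the tag can then be removed with TEV protease. The construct is intended for recombinant production of ELAC1 protein for purification and structural work, and the depositor comments link it to a deposited structure. No feature table was supplied, so element positions and sizes cannot be described.
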