>Addgene plasmid #53654 | ELAC1A-c005 | depositor partial sequence | sequence record 83781 | insert sequence
ATGGATGTGACATTCCTGGGGACGGGTGCAGCATACCCATCTCCAACCCGGGGTGCCTCTGCTGTGGTCC
TTCGGTGTGAAGGCGAGTGCTGGCTCTTTGACTGTGGGGAGGGAACACAGACACAGCTTATGAAAAGCCA
ACTTAAAGCAGGGAGAATTACCAAGATCTTCATCACACACCTTCATGGAGACCATTTCTTTGGCCTTCCT
GGGCTCCTCTGCACAATCAGCCTGCAGAGTGGCTCCATGGTGTCCAAACAGCCTATTGAAATCTATGGCC
CTGTAGGGCTTCGGGACTTTATCTGGCGAACCATGGAACTCTCTCACACGGAGCTGGTCTTCCATTATGT
GGTTCATGAACTGGTTCCTACAGCAGATCAATGTCCTGCAGAAGAACTAAAAGAATTTGCGCATGTGAAT
AGAGCAGACAGTCCTCCCAAAGAGGAACAAGGAAGAACTATCCTGTTAGACTCAGAAGAAAACTCATACC
TTCTGTTTGATGATGAACAATTTGTTGTAAAAGCATTTCGCCTCTTTCACAGAATTCCCTCATTTGGGTT
TTCAGTCGTGGAAAAGAAACGCCCAGGTAAACTCAATGCACAGAAACTTAAAGACCTTGGTGTTCCACCA
GGTCCTGCCTATGGGAAGCTGAAAAATGGAATTTCTGTTGTTCTGGAAAATGGGGTTACAATTTCTCCCC
AAGATGTCTTAAAAAAGCCTATTGTTGGAAGAAAAATCTGCATATTGGGTGACTGCTCTGGGGTTGTGGG
TGATGGAGGAGTAAAACTGTGCTTTGAAGCAGACCTGTTGATCCACGAAGCAACCCTGGATGATGCCCAG
ATGGACAAAGCAAAGGAGCATGGCCACAGCACACCACAGATGGCAGCAACATTTGCAAAGTTGTGCCGTG
CAAAGAGGCTGGTTCTGACTCACTTCAGTCAGAGGTACAAACCAGTTGCCTTGGCCAGAGAAGGAGAAAC
AGATGGCATTGCAGAACTAAAAAAGCAAGCTGAATCAGTGTTAGATCTCCAAGAAGTGACTCTAGCAGAA
GATTTTATGGTGATAAGCATTCCAATCAAGAAAGCAGAGAACCTCTACTTCCAATCGCACCATCATCACC
ACCATGATTACAAGGATGACGACGATAAGTGAGGATCC
