>Addgene plasmid #53654 | ELAC1A-c005 | addgene partial sequence | sequence record 86689 | T7 5'-TAATACGACTCACTATAGGG-3'
GAAATAATTTTGTTTAACCTTAAGAAGGAGATATACTATGGATGTGACATTCCTGGGGACGGGTGCAGCA
TACCCATCTCCAACCCGGGGTGCCTCTGCTGTGGTCCTTCGGTGTGAAGGCGAGTGCTGGCTCTTTGACT
GTGGGGAGGGAACACAGACACAGCTTATGAAAAGCCAACTTAAAGCAGGGAGAATTACCAAGATCTTCAT
CACACACCTTCATGGAGACCATTTCTTTGGCCTTCCTGGGCTCCTCTGCACAATCAGCCTGCAGAGTGGC
TCCATGGTGTCCAAACAGCCTATTGAAATCTATGGCCCTGTAGGGCTTCGGGACTTTATCTGGCGAACCA
TGGAACTCTCTCACACGGAGCTGGTCTTCCATTATGTGGTTCATGAACTGGTTCCTACAGCAGATCAATG
TCCTGCAGAAGAACTAAAAGAATTTGCGCATGTGAATAGAGCAGACAGTCCTCCCAAAGAGGAACAAGGA
AGAACTATCCTGTTAGACTCAGAAGAAAACTCATACCTTCTGTTTGATGATGAACAATTTGTTGTAAAAG
CATTTCGCCTCTTTCACAGAATTCCCTCATTTGGGTTTTCAGTCGTGGAAAAGAAACGCCCAGGTAAACT
CAATGCACAGAAACTTAAAGACCTTGGTGTTCCACCA
