>Addgene plasmid #53654 | ELAC1A-c005 | addgene partial sequence | sequence record 89863 | T7term 5'-GCTAGTTATTGCTCAGCGG-3'
TTCGGGCTTTGTTAGCAGCCGGATCTCAGTGGTGGTGGTGGTGGTGCTCGAGTGCGGCCGCAAGCTTGTC
GACGGAGCTCGAATTCGGATCCTCACTTATCGTCGTCATCCTTGTAATCATGGTGGTGATGATGGTGCGA
TTGGAAGTAGAGGTTCTCTGCTTTCTTGATTGGAATGCTTATCACCATAAAATCTTCTGCTAGAGTCACT
TCTTGGAGATCTAACACTGATTCAGCTTGCTTTTTTAGTTCTGCAATGCCATCTGTTTCTCCTTCTCTGG
CCAAGGCAACTGGTTTGTACCTCTGACTGAAGTGAGTCAGAACCAGCCTCTTTGCACGGCACAACTTTGC
AAATGTTGCTGCCATCTGTGGTGTGCTGTGGCCATGCTCCTTTGCTTTGTCCATCTGGGCATCATCCAGG
GTTGCTTCGTGGATCAACAGGTCTGCTTCAAAGCACAGTTTTACTCCTCCATCACCCACAACCCCAGAGC
AGTCACCCAATATGCAGATTTTTCTTCCAACAATAGGCTTTTTTAAGACATCTTGGGGAGAAATTGTAAC
CCCATTTTCCAGAACAACAGAAATTCCATTTTTCAGCTTCCCATAGGCAGGACCTGGTGGAACACCAAGG
TCTTTAAGTTTCTGTGCATTGAGTTTACCTGGGCGTTTCTTTTCCACGACTGAAAACCCAAATGAGGGAA
TTCTGTGAAAGAGGCGAAATGCTTTTACAACAAATTGTTCATCATC
